>Addgene plasmid #41345 | TAL3171 | depositor partial sequence | sequence record 54984 | TAL3171 sequence 2430 bps
TCTAGAGCTAGCACCATGGACTACAAAGACCATGACGGTGATTATAAAGATCATGACATCGATTACAAGG
ATGACGATGACAAGATGGCCCCCAAGAAGAAGAGGAAGGTGGGCATTCACCGCGGGGTACCTATGGTGGA
CTTGAGGACACTCGGTTATTCGCAACAGCAACAGGAGAAAATCAAGCCTAAGGTCAGGAGCACCGTCGCG
CAACACCACGAGGCGCTTGTGGGGCATGGCTTCACTCATGCGCATATTGTCGCGCTTTCACAGCACCCTG
CGGCGCTTGGGACGGTGGCTGTCAAATACCAAGATATGATTGCGGCCCTGCCCGAAGCCACGCACGAGGC
AATTGTAGGGGTCGGTAAACAGTGGTCGGGAGCGCGAGCACTTGAGGCGCTGCTGACTGTGGCGGGTGAG
CTTAGGGGGCCTCCGCTCCAGCTCGACACCGGGCAGCTGCTGAAGATCGCGAAGAGAGGGGGAGTAACAG
CGGTAGAGGCAGTGCACGCCTGGCGCAATGCGCTCACCGGGGCCCCCTTGAACCTGACCCCAGACCAGGT
AGTCGCAATCGCGTCACATGACGGGGGAAAGCAAGCCCTGGAAACCGTGCAAAGGTTGTTGCCGGTCCTT
TGTCAAGACCACGGCCTTACACCGGAGCAAGTCGTGGCCATTGCAAGCAATGGGGGTGGCAAACAGGCTC
TTGAGACGGTTCAGAGACTTCTCCCAGTTCTCTGTCAAGCCCACGGGCTGACTCCCGATCAAGTTGTAGC
GATTGCGTCGCATGACGGAGGGAAACAAGCATTGGAGACTGTCCAACGGCTCCTTCCCGTGTTGTGTCAA
GCCCACGGTTTGACGCCTGCACAAGTGGTCGCCATCGCCAGCCATGATGGCGGTAAGCAGGCGCTGGAAA
CAGTACAGCGCCTGCTGCCTGTACTGTGCCAGGATCATGGACTGACCCCAGACCAGGTAGTCGCAATCGC
GTCAAACGGAGGGGGAAAGCAAGCCCTGGAAACCGTGCAAAGGTTGTTGCCGGTCCTTTGTCAAGACCAC
GGCCTTACACCGGAGCAAGTCGTGGCCATTGCAAGCAATGGGGGTGGCAAACAGGCTCTTGAGACGGTTC
AGAGACTTCTCCCAGTTCTCTGTCAAGCCCACGGGCTGACTCCCGATCAAGTTGTAGCGATTGCGAATAA
CAATGGAGGGAAACAAGCATTGGAGACTGTCCAACGGCTCCTTCCCGTGTTGTGTCAAGCCCACGGTTTG
ACGCCTGCACAAGTGGTCGCCATCGCCAGCCATGATGGCGGTAAGCAGGCGCTGGAAACAGTACAGCGCC
TGCTGCCTGTACTGTGCCAGGATCATGGACTGACCCCAGACCAGGTAGTCGCAATCGCGTCAAACGGAGG
GGGAAAGCAAGCCCTGGAAACCGTGCAAAGGTTGTTGCCGGTCCTTTGTCAAGACCACGGCCTTACACCG
GAGCAAGTCGTGGCCATTGCAAGCAATGGGGGTGGCAAACAGGCTCTTGAGACGGTTCAGAGACTTCTCC
CAGTTCTCTGTCAAGCCCACGGGCTGACTCCCGATCAAGTTGTAGCGATTGCGTCGCATGACGGAGGGAA
ACAAGCATTGGAGACTGTCCAACGGCTCCTTCCCGTGTTGTGTCAAGCCCACGGTTTGACGCCTGCACAA
GTGGTCGCCATCGCCAGCCATGATGGCGGTAAGCAGGCGCTGGAAACAGTACAGCGCCTGCTGCCTGTAC
TGTGCCAGGATCATGGACTGACCCCAGACCAGGTAGTCGCAATCGCGTCGAACATTGGGGGAAAGCAAGC
CCTGGAAACCGTGCAAAGGTTGTTGCCGGTCCTTTGTCAAGACCACGGCCTTACACCGGAGCAAGTCGTG
GCCATTGCAAATAATAACGGTGGCAAACAGGCTCTTGAGACGGTTCAGAGACTTCTCCCAGTTCTCTGTC
AAGCCCACGGGCTGACTCCCGATCAAGTTGTAGCGATTGCGTCGCATGACGGAGGGAAACAAGCATTGGA
GACTGTCCAACGGCTCCTTCCCGTGTTGTGTCAAGCCCACGGTTTGACGCCTGCACAAGTGGTCGCCATC
GCCAGCCATGATGGCGGTAAGCAGGCGCTGGAAACAGTACAGCGCCTGCTGCCTGTACTGTGCCAGGATC
ATGGACTGACACCCGAACAGGTGGTCGCCATTGCTAATAATAACGGAGGACGGCCAGCCTTGGAGTCCAT
CGTAGCCCAATTGTCCAGGCCCGATCCCGCGTTGGCTGCGTTAACGAATGACCATCTGGTGGCGTTGGCA
TGTCTTGGTGGACGACCCGCGCTCGATGCAGTCAAAAAGGGTCTGCCTCATGCTCCCGCATTGATCAAAA
GAACCAACCGGCGGATTCCCGAGAGAACTTCCCATCGAGTCGCGGGATCC
