>Addgene plasmid #41345 | TAL3171 | addgene partial sequence | sequence record 56392 | JDS-TALEN-F 5'-TAGGGGTCGGTAAACAGTGG-3'
GCGCTGCTGACTGTGGCGGGTGAGCTTAGGGGGCCTCCGCTCCAGCTCGACACCGGGCAGCTGCTGAAGA
TCGCGAAGAGAGGGGGAGTAACAGCGGTAGAGGCAGTGCACGCCTGGCGCAATGCGCTCACCGGGGCCCC
CTTGAACCTGACCCCAGACCAGGTAGTCGCAATCGCGTCACATGACGGGGGAAAGCAAGCCCTGGAAACC
GTGCAAAGGTTGTTGCCGGTCCTTTGTCAAGACCACGGCCTTACACCGGAGCAAGTCGTGGCCATTGCAA
GCAATGGGGGTGGCAAACAGGCTCTTGAGACGGTTCAGAGACTTCTCCCAGTTCTCTGTCAAGCCCACGG
GCTGACTCCCGATCAAGTTGTAGCGATTGCGTCGCATGACGGAGGGAAACAAGCATTGGAGACTGTCCAA
CGGCTCCTTCCCGTGTTGTGTCAAGCCCACGGTTTGACGCCTGCACAAGTGGTCGCCATCGCCAGCCATG
ATGGCGGTAAGCAGGCGCTGGAAACAGTACAGCGCCTGCTGCCTGTACTGTGCCAGGATCATGGACTGAC
CCCAGACCAGGTAGTCGCAATCGCGTCAAACGGAGGGGGAAAGCAAGCCCTGGAAACCGTGCAAAGGTTG
TTGCCGGTCCTTTGTCAAGACCACGGCCTTACACCGGAGCAAGTCGTGGCCATTGCAAGCAATGGGGGTG
GCAAACAGGCTCTTGAGACGGTTCAGAGACTTCTCCCAGTTCTCTGTCAAGCCCACGGGCTGACTCCCGA
TCAAGTTGTAGCGATTGCGAATAACAATGGAGGGAAACAAGCATTGGAGACTGTCCAACGGCTCCTTCCC
GTGTTGTGTCAAGCCCACGGTTTGACGCCTGCACAAGTGGTCGCCATCGCCAGCCATGATGGCGGTAAGC
A
