[The description below was written by a language model from this plasmid's Addgene catalogue record.]
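Description:
TAL3171 is a TALEN expression plasmid built on the JDS74 backbone, a roughly 6.4 kb mammalian expression vector that also carries a T7 promoter. It is maintained in E. coli as a high-copy plasmid under ampicillin selection. The insert, about 1.6 kb, is labelled ZebrafishCommunity-smad9-Right. It is an engineered TAL effector repeat array designed to recognise a site in the zebrafish (D. rerio) smad9 gene, rather than the smad9 coding sequence itself. It was placed into the backbone by restriction cloning that destroyed both junction sites.

The backbone supplies the flanking parts of the nuclease. A 3X Flag tag sits at the N terminus for detection, and a wild-type FokI cleavage domain sits at the C terminus, so the assembled open reading frame encodes a complete TALEN monomer. Expression in cultured cells is driven by the CMV promoter. The T7 designation indicates that the construct can also serve as a template for in vitro transcription, the usual way to produce mRNA for injection into zebrafish embryos. The use of a BGH reverse sequencing primer suggests a BGH polyadenylation region downstream, though the record does not list it explicitly.

Because FokI cuts only as a dimer, this "Right" monomer is meant to be used with a matching "Left" TALEN that binds the opposite half-site. Together they introduce a double-strand break in smad9, which is repaired by error-prone end joining to give disruptive indels. The plasmid belongs to a collection of TALENs made for targeted gene disruption in zebrafish. No feature table was provided, so element positions cannot be described.
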