Addgene plasmid #41345: TAL3171
Depositing lab: Keith Joung. Depositing organization: Massachusetts General Hospital. Publication: Targeted gene disruption in somatic zebrafish cells using engineered TALENs. Sander JD, Cade L, Khayter C, Reyon D, Peterson RT, Joung JK, Yeh JR. Nat Biotechnol. 2011 Aug 5;29(8):697-8. doi: 10.1038/nbt.1934. PubMed 21822241.
Backbone
  Vector backbone: JDS74
  Backbone manufacturer: Addgene plasmid #32288
  Backbone size w/o insert (bp): 6447
  Vector type: Mammalian Expression ; T7
Growth in bacteria
  Bacterial resistance: Ampicillin, 100 μg/mL
  Growth temperature: 37°C
  Growth strain: XL1 Blue
  Copy number: High Copy
Gene/Insert
  Gene/Insert name: ZebrafishCommunity-smad9-Right (alt name: smad9)
  Species: D. rerio (zebrafish)
  Insert size (bp): 1640
  Entrez Gene: smad9 (a.k.a. sma8, MGC103407, zgc:103407)
  Promoter: CMV
  Tag / fusion protein: 3X Flag (N terminal on backbone); WT FOKI (C terminal on backbone)
  Cloning method: Restriction Enzyme; 5′ cloning site N/A (destroyed during cloning); 3′ cloning site N/A (destroyed during cloning)
  Sequencing primers: 5′ CMV-F; 3′ BGH-rev
Terms and licenses: Academic/Nonprofit Terms; Industry Terms: Not Available to Industry
Depositor comments: Target binding site: TCTCCTTGCTTCCAGCCG It is strongly recommended that users perform a diagnostic digest to verify this plasmid prior to use. For example, a double digest of the plasmid with BamHI and KpnI should result in two bands at 2.3kb and 5.8kb.
How to cite: TAL3171 was a gift from Keith Joung (Addgene plasmid # 41345 ; http://n2t.net/addgene:41345 ; RRID:Addgene_41345)
